>Addgene plasmid #182421 | pRSFDuet-1_VNp-mNeongreen-Etanercept | addgene full sequence | sequence record 360639 | Addgene NGS Result
GGGGAATTGTGAGCGGATAACAATTCCCCTGTAGAAATAATTTTGTTTAACTTTAATAAGGAGATATACC
ATGGGCAGCAGCCATCACCATCATCACCACAGCCAGGATCCGAATTCGAGCTCGGCGCGCCTGCAGGTCG
ACAAGCTTGCGGCCGCATAATGCTTAAGTCGAACAGAAAGTAATCGTATTGTACACGGCCGCATAATCGA
AATTAATACGACTCACTATAGGGGAATTGTGAGCGGATAACAATTCCCCATCTTAGTATATTAGTTAAGT
ATAAGAAGGAGATATACATATGGATGTATTCATGAAAGGACTTTCAAAGGCCAAGGAGGGAGTTGTGGCA
GCTGCTGAGAAAACCAAACAGGGTGTGGCAGAAGCAGCAGGAAAGACAAAAGAGGGTGTTCTCAGATCTG
GAGGAAGCGGAATGGTGAGCAAGGGCGAGGAGGATAACATGGCCTCTCTCCCAGCGACACATGAGTTACA
CATCTTTGGCTCCATCAACGGTGTGGACTTTGACATGGTGGGTCAGGGCACCGGCAATCCAAATGATGGT
TATGAGGAGTTAAACCTGAAGTCCACCAAGGGTGACCTCCAGTTCTCCCCCTGGATTCTGGTCCCTCATA
TCGGGTATGGCTTCCATCAGTACCTGCCCTACCCTGACGGGATGTCGCCTTTCCAGGCCGCGATGGTAGA
TGGCTCCGGATACCAAGTCCATCGCACAATGCAGTTTGAAGATGGTGCCTCCCTTACTGTTAACTACCGC
TACACCTACGAGGGAAGCCACATCAAAGGAGAGGCCCAGGTGAAGGGGACTGGTTTCCCTGCTGACGGTC
CTGTGATGACCAACTCGCTGACCGCTGCGGACTGGTGCAGGTCGAAGAAGACTTACCCCAACGACAAAAC
CATCATCAGTACCTTTAAGTGGAGTTACACCACTGGAAATGGCAAGCGCTACCGGAGCACTGCGCGGACC
ACCTACACCTTTGCCAAGCCAATGGCGGCTAACTATCTGAAGAACCAGCCGATGTACGTGTTCCGTAAGA
CGGAGCTCAAGCACTCCAAGACCGAGCTCAACTTCAAGGAGTGGCAAAAGGCCTTTACCGATGTGATGGG
CATGGACGAGCTGTACAAGGCTAGCAGATCTGGAGGAAGCGGACTGCCTGCACAGGTTGCATTTACCCCG
TATGCACCGGAACCGGGTAGCACCTGTCGTCTGCGTGAATATTATGATCAGACCGCACAGATGTGTTGTA
GCAAATGTAGTCCGGGTCAGCATGCAAAAGTTTTTTGTACCAAAACCAGCGATACCGTTTGTGATAGCTG
TGAAGATAGCACCTATACGCAGCTGTGGAATTGGGTTCCTGAATGTCTGAGCTGTGGTAGCCGTTGTAGC
AGCGATCAGGTTGAAACCCAGGCATGTACCCGTGAACAGAATCGTATTTGTACCTGCCGTCCTGGTTGGT
ATTGTGCACTGAGCAAACAAGAGGGTTGTCGTCTGTGTGCACCGCTGCGTAAATGTCGTCCAGGTTTTGG
TGTTGCACGTCCGGGTACAGAAACCAGTGATGTTGTTTGTAAACCGTGCGCACCGGGTACATTTAGCAAT
ACCACCAGTAGCACCGATATTTGTCGTCCGCATCAGATTTGTAATGTTGTTGCAATTCCGGGTAATGCAA
GCATGGATGCAGTTTGTACCAGCACCAGTCCGACACGTAGCATGGCACCGGGTGCAGTTCATCTGCCGCA
GCCGGTTAGCACCCGTAGCCAGCATACCCAGCCGACTCCGGAACCGAGCACCGCACCGAGTACCAGCTTT
CTGCTGCCGATGGGTCCGAGTCCGCCTGCCGAAGGTAGCACCGGTGATGAACCGAAAAGCTGTGATAAAA
CCCATACCTGTCCGCCTTGTCCGGCTCCGGAACTGTTAGGTGGTCCGAGCGTTTTTCTGTTTCCGCCTAA
ACCGAAAGATACCCTGATGATTAGCCGTACACCGGAAGTTACCTGTGTTGTTGTTGATGTTAGCCATGAA
GATCCGGAAGTGAAATTTAACTGGTATGTTGATGGTGTGGAAGTGCATAATGCAAAAACCAAACCGCGTG
AAGAACAGTATAATTCAACCTATCGTGTTGTTAGCGTTCTGACCGTTCTGCATCAGGATTGGCTGAATGG
TAAAGAATACAAATGCAAGGTGAGCAATAAAGCACTGCCAGCACCGATTGAAAAAACCATTAGCAAAGCA
AAAGGTCAGCCTCGTGAACCGCAGGTTTATACCCTGCCTCCGAGCCGTGAAGAAATGACCAAAAATCAGG
TTAGCCTGACCTGTCTGGTGAAAGGTTTTTATCCGAGCGATATTGCAGTTGAATGGGAAAGCAATGGTCA
GCCGGAAAATAACTATAAAACCACACCGCCTGTTCTGGATAGTGATGGTAGCTTTTTTCTGTATAGCAAA
CTGACCGTTGATAAAAGCCGTTGGCAGCAGGGTAATGTTTTTAGCTGTAGCGTTATGCATGAAGCCCTGC
ATAATCATTATACCCAGAAAAGCCTGAGCCTGAGTCCGGGTAAAGGTACCCATCATCATCATCATCATTA
ACTCGAGTCTGGTAAAGAAACCGCTGCTGCGAAATTTGAACGCCAGCACATGGACTCGTCTACTAGCGCA
GCTTAATTAACCTAGGCTGCTGCCACCGCTGAGCAATAACTAGCATAACCCCTTGGGGCCTCTAAACGGG
TCTTGAGGGGTTTTTTGCTGAAACCTCAGGCATTTGAGAAGCACACGGTCACACTGCTTCCGGTAGTCAA
TAAACCGGTAAACCAGCAATAGACATAAGCGGCTATTTAACGACCCTGCCCTGAACCGACGACAAGCTGA
CGACCGGGTCTCCGCAAGTGGCACTTTTCGGGGAAATGTGCGCGGAACCCCTATTTGTTTATTTTTCTAA
ATACATTCAAATATGTATCCGCTCATGAATTAATTCTTAGAAAAACTCATCGAGCATCAAATGAAACTGC
AATTTATTCATATCAGGATTATCAATACCATATTTTTGAAAAAGCCGTTTCTGTAATGAAGGAGAAAACT
CACCGAGGCAGTTCCATAGGATGGCAAGATCCTGGTATCGGTCTGCGATTCCGACTCGTCCAACATCAAT
ACAACCTATTAATTTCCCCTCGTCAAAAATAAGGTTATCAAGTGAGAAATCACCATGAGTGACGACTGAA
TCCGGTGAGAATGGCAAAAGTTTATGCATTTCTTTCCAGACTTGTTCAACAGGCCAGCCATTACGCTCGT
CATCAAAATCACTCGCATCAACCAAACCGTTATTCATTCGTGATTGCGCCTGAGCGAGACGAAATACGCG
GTCGCTGTTAAAAGGACAATTACAAACAGGAATCGAATGCAACCGGCGCAGGAACACTGCCAGCGCATCA
ACAATATTTTCACCTGAATCAGGATATTCTTCTAATACCTGGAATGCTGTTTTCCCGGGGATCGCAGTGG
TGAGTAACCATGCATCATCAGGAGTACGGATAAAATGCTTGATGGTCGGAAGAGGCATAAATTCCGTCAG
CCAGTTTAGTCTGACCATCTCATCTGTAACATCATTGGCAACGCTACCTTTGCCATGTTTCAGAAACAAC
TCTGGCGCATCGGGCTTCCCATACAATCGATAGATTGTCGCACCTGATTGCCCGACATTATCGCGAGCCC
ATTTATACCCATATAAATCAGCATCCATGTTGGAATTTAATCGCGGCCTAGAGCAAGACGTTTCCCGTTG
AATATGGCTCATACTCTTCCTTTTTCAATATTATTGAAGCATTTATCAGGGTTATTGTCTCATGAGCGGA
TACATATTTGAATGTATTTAGAAAAATAAACAAATAGGCATGCAGCGCTCTTCCGCTTCCTCGCTCACTG
ACTCGCTACGCTCGGTCGTTCGACTGCGGCGAGCGGTGTCAGCTCACTCAAAAGCGGTAATACGGTTATC
CACAGAATCAGGGGATAAAGCCGGAAAGAACATGTGAGCAAAAAGCAAAGCACCGGAAGAAGCCAACGCC
GCAGGCGTTTTTCCATAGGCTCCGCCCCCCTGACGAGCATCACAAAAATCGACGCTCAAGCCAGAGGTGG
CGAAACCCGACAGGACTATAAAGATACCAGGCGTTTCCCCCTGGAAGCTCCCTCGTGCGCTCTCCTGTTC
CGACCCTGCCGCTTACCGGATACCTGTCCGCCTTTCTCCCTTCGGGAAGCGTGGCGCTTTCTCATAGCTC
ACGCTGTTGGTATCTCAGTTCGGTGTAGGTCGTTCGCTCCAAGCTGGGCTGTGTGCACGAACCCCCCGTT
CAGCCCGACCGCTGCGCCTTATCCGGTAACTATCGTCTTGAGTCCAACCCGGTAAGACACGACTTATCGC
CACTGGCAGCAGCCATTGGTAACTGATTTAGAGGACTTTGTCTTGAAGTTATGCACCTGTTAAGGCTAAA
CTGAAAGAACAGATTTTGGTGAGTGCGGTCCTCCAACCCACTTACCTTGGTTCAAAGAGTTGGTAGCTCA
GCGAACCTTGAGAAAACCACCGTTGGTAGCGGTGGTTTTTCTTTATTTATGAGATGATGAATCAATCGGT
CTATCAAGTCAACGAACAGCTATTCCGTTACTCTAGATTTCAGTGCAATTTATCTCTTCAAATGTAGCAC
CTGAAGTCAGCCCCATACGATATAAGTTGTAATTCTCATGTTAGTCATGCCCCGCGCCCACCGGAAGGAG
CTGACTGGGTTGAAGGCTCTCAAGGGCATCGGTCGAGATCCCGGTGCCTAATGAGTGAGCTAACTTACAT
TAATTGCGTTGCGCTCACTGCCCGCTTTCCAGTCGGGAAACCTGTCGTGCCAGCTGCATTAATGAATCGG
CCAACGCGCGGGGAGAGGCGGTTTGCGTATTGGGCGCCAGGGTGGTTTTTCTTTTCACCAGTGAGACGGG
CAACAGCTGATTGCCCTTCACCGCCTGGCCCTGAGAGAGTTGCAGCAAGCGGTCCACGCTGGTTTGCCCC
AGCAGGCGAAAATCCTGTTTGATGGTGGTTAACGGCGGGATATAACATGAGCTGTCTTCGGTATCGTCGT
ATCCCACTACCGAGATGTCCGCACCAACGCGCAGCCCGGACTCGGTAATGGCGCGCATTGCGCCCAGCGC
CATCTGATCGTTGGCAACCAGCATCGCAGTGGGAACGATGCCCTCATTCAGCATTTGCATGGTTTGTTGA
AAACCGGACATGGCACTCCAGTCGCCTTCCCGTTCCGCTATCGGCTGAATTTGATTGCGAGTGAGATATT
TATGCCAGCCAGCCAGACGCAGACGCGCCGAGACAGAACTTAATGGGCCCGCTAACAGCGCGATTTGCTG
GTGACCCAATGCGACCAGATGCTCCACGCCCAGTCGCGTACCGTCTTCATGGGAGAAAATAATACTGTTG
ATGGGTGTCTGGTCAGAGACATCAAGAAATAACGCCGGAACATTAGTGCAGGCAGCTTCCACAGCAATGG
CATCCTGGTCATCCAGCGGATAGTTAATGATCAGCCCACTGACGCGTTGCGCGAGAAGATTGTGCACCGC
CGCTTTACAGGCTTCGACGCCGCTTCGTTCTACCATCGACACCACCACGCTGGCACCCAGTTGATCGGCG
CGAGATTTAATCGCCGCGACAATTTGCGACGGCGCGTGCAGGGCCAGACTGGAGGTGGCAACGCCAATCA
GCAACGACTGTTTGCCCGCCAGTTGTTGTGCCACGCGGTTGGGAATGTAATTCAGCTCCGCCATCGCCGC
TTCCACTTTTTCCCGCGTTTTCGCAGAAACGTGGCTGGCCTGGTTCACCACGCGGGAAACGGTCTGATAA
GAGACACCGGCATACTCTGCGACATCGTATAACGTTACTGGTTTCACATTCACCACCCTGAATTGACTCT
CTTCCGGGCGCTATCATGCCATACCGCGAAAGGTTTTGCGCCATTCGATGGTGTCCGGGATCTCGACGCT
CTCCCTTATGCGACTCCTGCATTAGGAAATTAATACGACTCACTATA
Features (pLannotate 1.2.2; 22 found; start..end, strand, type, name):
      3..27      +  protein_bind   lac operator: The lac repressor binds to the lac operator to inhibit transcription in E. coli. This inhibition can be relieved by adding lactose or isopropyl-β-D-thiogalactopyranoside (IPTG). lac repressor encoded by lacI
     42..64      +  RBS            RBS: efficient ribosome binding site from bacteriophage T7 gene 10 (Olins and Rangwala, 1989)
    214..232     +  promoter       T7 promoter: promoter for bacteriophage T7 RNA polymerase
    233..257     +  protein_bind   lac operator: The lac repressor binds to the lac operator to inhibit transcription in E. coli. This inhibition can be relieved by adding lactose or isopropyl-β-D-thiogalactopyranoside (IPTG). lac repressor encoded by lacI
    300..359     +  CDS            Sncb (fragment): SYUB_MOUSE - Experimental evidence at protein level: Swiss-Prot protein existence level 1. May be involved in neuronal plasticity. From Mus musculus (Mouse).
    432..1139    +  CDS            mNeonGreen: mNeonGreen is a basic (constitutively fluorescent) green/yellow fluorescent protein published in 2013, derived from Branchiostoma lanceolatum. It is reported to be a very rapidly-maturing monomer with moderate acid sensitivity.
   1128..1868    +  CDS            TNFRSF1B (fragment): TNR1B_HUMAN - Also known as TNFBR, TNFR2. Experimental evidence at protein level: Swiss-Prot protein existence level 1. Receptor with high affinity for TNFSF2/TNF-alpha and approximately 5-fold lower affinity for homotrimeric TNFSF1/lymphotoxin-alpha. The TRAF1/TRAF2 complex recruits the apoptotic suppressors BIRC2 and BIRC3 to TNFRSF1B/TNFR2. This receptor mediates most of the metabolic effects of TNF-alpha. Isoform 2 blocks TNF-alpha-induced apoptosis, which suggests that it regulates TNF-alpha function by antagonizing its biological activity. From Homo sapiens (Human).
   1869..2564    +  CDS            IGHG1 (fragment): IGHG1_HUMAN - Experimental evidence at protein level: Swiss-Prot protein existence level 1. Constant region of immunoglobulin heavy chains. Immunoglobulins, also known as antibodies, are membrane-bound or secreted glycoproteins produced by B lymphocytes. In the recognition phase of humoral immunity, the membrane-bound immunoglobulins serve as receptors which, upon binding of a specific antigen, trigger the clonal expansion and differentiation of B lymphocytes into immunoglobulins- secreting plasma cells. Secreted immunoglobulins mediate the effector phase of humoral immunity, which results in
   2571..2588    +  CDS            capTEV™ (fragment): composite tag for in vivo biotinylation, TEV protease cleavage, and 6xHis tagging
   2604..2645    +  CDS            S-Tag (fragment): affinity and epitope tag derived from pancreatic ribonuclease A
   2675..2692    +  CDS            SET1 (fragment): solubility-enhancement tag derived from T7 phage gene 10B
   2700..2747    +  terminator     T7 terminator: transcription terminator for bacteriophage T7 RNA polymerase
   2911..2968    +  promoter       AmpR promoter (fragment): bla
   2977..3792    -  CDS            KanR: aminoglycoside phosphotransferase; aph(3')-Ia; confers resistance to kanamycin in bacteria or G418 (Geneticin®) in eukaryotes
   3793..3884    -  promoter       AmpR promoter: bla
   3900..4649    -  rep_origin     RSF ori: Plasmids containing the RSF 1030 origin of replication can be propagated in E. coli cells that contain additional plasmids with compatible origins.
   4732..4796    -  CDS            TcR (fragment): tetracycline efflux protein; tet; confers resistance to tetracycline
   4811..4832    -  protein_bind   CAP binding site: CAP binding activates transcription in the presence of cAMP. E. coli catabolite activator protein
   4845..5927    -  CDS            lacI: lac repressor; lacI; The lac repressor binds to the lac operator to inhibit transcription in E. coli. This inhibition can be relieved by adding lactose or isopropyl-β-D-thiogalactopyranoside (IPTG).
   5928..6005    -  promoter       lacI promoter: lacI
   6013..6048    -  CDS            TcR (fragment): tetracycline efflux protein; tet; confers resistance to tetracycline
   6051..2       +  promoter       T7 promoter (across the origin): promoter for bacteriophage T7 RNA polymerase
