[The description below was written by a language model from this plasmid's Addgene catalogue record and pLannotate feature annotations shown in this document.]
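Description:
pRSFDuet-1_VNp-mNeongreen-Etanercept is a bacterial expression plasmid built on the Novagen pRSFDuet-1 backbone, intended for producing a fluorescently labelled etanercept fusion in E. coli. It replicates from the RSF1030 origin, which is compatible with other common origins and so allows co-maintenance with additional plasmids. The record lists it as high copy, and selection is by kanamycin through an aph(3')-Ia resistance gene. The backbone also carries lacI under its own promoter. The lac repressor binds the lac operators placed next to each of the two T7 promoters, so transcription requires a host supplying T7 RNA polymerase and is induced with IPTG.

The feature table places the fusion open reading frame downstream of the second T7 promoter/lac operator, while the first T7 promoter, operator and gene 10 ribosome binding site appear to have no annotated insert behind them. The reading frame begins with the Vesicle Nucleating peptide, a short amino-terminal sequence that the annotation software matches to a synuclein fragment. This is followed by the monomeric green/yellow fluorescent protein mNeonGreen. Next comes etanercept itself, made up of a fragment of human TNFRSF1B (TNF receptor 2) joined to a fragment of the human IgG1 heavy-chain constant region. A short segment annotated as part of a His-containing composite tag and a partial S-tag lie just after the insert, ahead of the T7 terminator, though the record does not say whether they are translated as part of the fusion. The small TcR and extra AmpR promoter fragments are probably incidental annotation matches in the backbone.

According to the associated publication title, the VNp tag is used for high-yield, vesicle-packaged recombinant protein production from E. coli. The mNeonGreen moiety would allow the fusion to be followed by fluorescence.
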