Addgene plasmid #182421: pRSFDuet-1_VNp-mNeongreen-Etanercept
Purpose: Bacterial expression of Vesicle Nucleating peptide-mNeongreen-Etanercept fusion
Depositing lab: Dan Mulvihill. Depositing organization: London and South East University Group (LASE). Publication: High-yield vesicle-packaged recombinant protein production from E. coli. Eastwood TA, Baker K, Streather BR, Allen N, Wang L, Botchway SW, Brown IR, Hiscock JR, Lennon C, Mulvihill DP. Cell Rep Methods. 2023 Feb 2;3(2):100396. doi: 10.1016/j.crmeth.2023.100396. eCollection 2023 Feb 27. PubMed 36936078.
Backbone
  Vector backbone: pRSFDUET-1
  Backbone manufacturer: Novagen
  Vector type: Bacterial Expression
Growth in bacteria
  Bacterial resistance: Kanamycin, 50 μg/mL
  Growth temperature: 37°C
  Growth strain: DH5alpha
  Copy number: High Copy
Gene/Insert
  Gene/Insert name: VNp-mNeongreen-Etanercept
  Species: H. sapiens (human)
  GenBank ID: UniProtKB: P20333
  Entrez Gene: TNFRSF1B (a.k.a. CD120b, TBPII, TNF-R-II, TNF-R75, TNFBR, TNFR1B, TNFR2, TNFR80, p75, p75TNFR)
  Promoter: T7
  Tag / fusion protein: Vesicle Nucleating peptide (VNp) & mNeongreen (N terminal on insert)
  Cloning method: Restriction Enzyme; 5′ cloning site Unknown (unknown if destroyed); 3′ cloning site Unknown (unknown if destroyed)
Resource information
  A portion of this plasmid was derived from a plasmid made by: Synthetic
Terms and licenses: Academic/Nonprofit Terms; Industry Terms: Not Available to Industry
How to cite: pRSFDuet-1_VNp-mNeongreen-Etanercept was a gift from Dan Mulvihill (Addgene plasmid # 182421 ; http://n2t.net/addgene:182421 ; RRID:Addgene_182421)
